>Addgene plasmid #247638 | pDQM139 | addgene full sequence | sequence record 496954 | Addgene NGS Result
ATTTAGGTGACACTATAGACTAGTGCCACCATGGGCTGCATCAAGAGCAAGCGTAAGGACAACCTGAACG
ATGATGAAGCTGCTATGGGATGTATCAAATCTAAGCGTAAGGATAACCTTAATGATGATGAGGGAGCAGC
TGCTCCCGCTGCTGCTGGATCCATGGCGAGCAAGGGCGAAGAGCTGTTCACCGGAGTCGTCCCCATCCTG
GTCGAACTGGATGGAGACATCAACGGTCACAAGTTCAGCGTCTCCGGCGAGGGCGAGGGTGATGCTACCT
ACGGCAAGCTGACCCTGAAGTTCATCTGCACCACCGGCAAGCTGCCTGTCCCCTGGCCCACCCTCGTGAC
CAGCCTGGGCTACGGCCTGCAGTGCTTCGCTCGCTACCCTGATAACATGAAGCGTCACGATTTCTTCAAG
TCCGCTATGCCCGAAGGATACGTCCAGGAGCGTACCATCTTCTTCGAGGATGACGGCAACTACAAGACCC
GCGCTGAAGTCAAGTTTGAAGGCGGAACCCTGGTGAATCGCGTCGAACTGAAGGGAATCGACTTCAAGGA
GGACGGCAACATCCTGGGGCACAAGCTGGAATACAACTACAACTGCCACAACGTCTTTATCACCGCCGAT
AGACAGCAAAACGGCATCAAAGTCAACTTCAAGATCCGTCACAACATCGAAGTCGGAGGCGTGCAGCTCG
CCGACCACTACCAGCAGAACACCCCCATTGGCGATGGACCCGTCCTGCTGCCCGACAACCACTACCTGAG
CTACCAAACCAAGCTGTCCAAAGATCCCAATGAGAAACGCGATCACATGGTCCTGCTGGAGTTCGTGACC
GCCGCCGGAATCACTCTCTCAATGGATGAGCTGTACAAGTAAGAATTCATACGTATCCGGAACCGGTGCT
AGCTTGACTGACTGAGATACAGCGTACCTTCAGCTCACAGACATGATAAGATACATTGATGAGTTTGGAC
AAACCACAACTAGAATGCAGTGAAAAAAATGCTTTATTTGTGAAATTTGTGATGCTATTGCTTTATTTGT
AACCATTATAAGCTGCAATAAACAAGTTAACAACAACAATTGCATTCATTTTATGTTTCAGGTTCAGGGG
GAGGTGTGGGAGGTTTTTTAAAGCAAGTAAAACCTCTACAAATGTGGTATTGGCAGGCTAGGTGGAGGCT
CAGTGATGATAAGTCTGCGATGGTGGATGCATGTGTCATGGTCATAGCTGTTTCCTGTGTGAAATTGTTA
TCCGCTCAGAGGGCACAATCCTATTCCGCGCTATCCGACAATCTCCAAGACATTAGGTGGAGTTCAGTTC
GGCGTATGGCATATGTCGCTGGAAAGAACATGTGAGCAAAAGGCCAGCAAAAGGCCAGGAACCGTAAAAA
GGCCGCGTTGCTGGCGTTTTTCCATAGGCTCCGCCCCCCTGACGAGCATCACAAAAATCGACGCTCAAGT
CAGAGGTGGCGAAACCCGACAGGACTATAAAGATACCAGGCGTTTCCCCCTGGAAGCTCCCTCGTGCGCT
CTCCTGTTCCGACCCTGCCGCTTACCGGATACCTGTCCGCCTTTCTCCCTTCGGGAAGCGTGGCGCTTTC
TCATAGCTCACGCTGTAGGTATCTCAGTTCGGTGTAGGTCGTTCGCTCCAAGCTGGGCTGTGTGCACGAA
CCCCCCGTTCAGCCCGACCGCTGCGCCTTATCCGGTAACTATCGTCTTGAGTCCAACCCGGTAAGACACG
ACTTATCGCCACTGGCAGCAGCCACTGGTAACAGGATTAGCAGAGCGAGGTATGTAGGCGGTGCTACAGA
GTTCTTGAAGTGGTGGCCTAACTACGGCTACACTAGAAGAACAGTATTTGGTATCTGCGCTCTGCTGAAG
CCAGTTACCTTCGGAAAAAGAGTTGGTAGCTCTTGATCCGGCAAACAAACCACCGCTGGTAGCGGTGGTT
TTTTTGTTTGCAAGCAGCAGATTACGCGCAGAAAAAAAGGATCTCAAGAAGATCCTTTGATCTTTTCTAC
GGGGTCTGACGCTCTATTCAACAAAGCCGCCGTCCCGTCAAGTCAGCGTAAATGGGTAGGGGGCTTCAAA
TCGTCCTCGTGATACCAATTCGGAGCCTGCTTTTTTGTACAAACTTGTTGATAATGGCAATTCAAGGATC
TTCACCTAGATCCTTTTAAATTAAAAATGAAGTTTTAAATCAATCTAAAGTATATATGAGTAAACTTGGT
CTGACAGTTACCAATGCTTAATCAGTGAGGCACCTATCTCAGCGATCTGTCTATTTCGTTCATCCATAGT
TGCCTGACTCCCCGTCGTGTAGATAACTACGATACGGGAGGGCTTACCATCTGGCCCCAGTGCTGCAATG
ATACCGCGAGAGCCACGCTCACCGGCTCCAGATTTATCAGCAATAAACCAGCCAGCCGGAAGGGCCGAGC
GCAGAAGTGGTCCTGCAACTTTATCCGCCTCCATCCAGTCTATTAATTGTTGCCGGGAAGCTAGAGTAAG
TAGTTCGCCAGTTAATAGTTTGCGCAACGTTGTTGCCATTGCTACAGGCATCGTGGTGTCACGCTCGTCG
TTTGGTATGGCTTCATTCAGCTCCGGTTCCCAACGATCAAGGCGAGTTACATGATCCCCCATGTTGTGCA
AAAAAGCGGTTAGCTCCTTCGGTCCTCCGATCGTTGTCAGAAGTAAGTTGGCCGCAGTGTTATCACTCAT
GGTTATGGCAGCACTGCATAATTCTCTTACTGTCATGCCATCCGTAAGATGCTTTTCTGTGACTGGTGAG
TACTCAACCAAGTCATTCTGAGAATAGTGTATGCGGCGACCGAGTTGCTCTTGCCCGGCGTCAATACGGG
ATAATACCGCGCCACATAGCAGAACTTTAAAAGTGCTCATCATTGGAAAACGTTCTTCGGGGCGAAAACT
CTCAAGGATCTTACCGCTGTTGAGATCCAGTTCGATGTAACCCACTCGTGCACCCAACTGATCTTCAGCA
TCTTTTACTTTCACCAGCGTTTCTGGGTGAGCAAAAACAGGAAGGCAAAATGCCGCAAAAAAGGGAATAA
GGGCGACACGGAAATGTTGAATACTCATACTCTTCCTTTTTCAATATTATTGAAGCATTTATCAGGGTTA
TTGTCTCATGAGCGGATACATATTTGAATGTATTTAGAAAAATAAACAAATAGGGGTTCCGCGCACATTT
CCCCGAAAAGTGCCAGATACCTGAAACAAAACCCATCGTACGGCCAAGGAAGTCTCCAATAACTGTGATC
CACCACAAGCGCCAGGGTTTTCCCAGTCACGACGTTGTAAAACGACGGCCAGTCATGCATAATCCGCACG
CATCTGGAATAAGGAAGTGCCATTCCGCCTGACCT
Features (pLannotate 1.2.2; 9 found; start..end, strand, type, name):
      1..19      +  promoter       SP6 promoter: promoter for bacteriophage SP6 RNA polymerase
    163..879     +  CDS            mVenus: mVenus is a basic (constitutively fluorescent) yellow fluorescent protein published in 2006, derived from Aequorea victoria. It is reported to be a rapidly-maturing monomer with moderate acid sensitivity.
    957..1078    -  polyA_signal   SV40 poly(A) signal: SV40 polyadenylation signal
   1104..1247    -  CDS            LT_SV40 (fragment): Experimental evidence at protein level: Swiss-Prot protein existence level 1. Isoform 17kT antigen targets host RBL2 for degradation and promotes cell proliferation. Transactivates host cyclin A promoter through its J domain. From Simian virus 40 (SV40).
   1419..2007    -  rep_origin     ori: high-copy-number ColE1/pMB1/pBR322/pUC origin of replication
   2124..2148    -  protein_bind   attB1: mutant version of attB; recombination site for the Gateway® BP reaction BP Clonase™
   2248..3108    -  CDS            AmpR: β-lactamase; bla; confers resistance to ampicillin, carbenicillin, and related antibiotics
   3109..3213    -  promoter       AmpR promoter: bla
   3300..3343    -  CDS            lacZα (fragment): LacZα fragment of β-galactosidase; lacZ fragment
