[The description below was written by a language model from this plasmid's Addgene catalogue record and pLannotate feature annotations shown in this document.]
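Description:
pDQM139 is a bacterial plasmid used as an in vitro transcription template for producing mRNA that encodes a membrane-targeted mGold2t fluorescent protein for expression in zebrafish. It is built on the Twist pTwist Amp High Copy backbone. It replicates in E. coli from a high-copy ColE1/pUC-type origin and is selected with ampicillin through the β-lactamase gene and its own promoter.

The payload begins with a bacteriophage SP6 promoter, which lets SP6 RNA polymerase synthesise sense-strand transcripts from the plasmid. Downstream is a synthetic 126 bp insert encoding two copies of the Lyn kinase membrane localization sequence, fused at its C-terminus to mGold2t. This arrangement should anchor the fluorophore at the membrane. According to the record, the mGold2t coding sequence was codon optimized with iCodon and synthesized commercially. The automated annotation labels this open reading frame as mVenus, which most likely reflects sequence similarity between mGold2t and that Aequorea-derived yellow fluorescent protein rather than a different reporter. An SV40 polyadenylation region, with an adjoining fragment of SV40 large T coding sequence, lies after the fusion and is annotated on the opposite strand. Residual attB1 and lacZα fragments are also detected in the backbone and have no stated role.

The catalogue gives a total size of 5,068 bp, whereas the annotated sequence record is 3,395 nt, and the record does not explain this discrepancy. The associated work compared mStayGold and mGold2 variants for live imaging in zebrafish, consistent with using this mRNA to label membranes in that setting.
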