Addgene plasmid #247638: pDQM139
Purpose: to generate mRNA for membrane mGold2t for zebrafish
Depositing lab: Gokul Upadhyayula. Depositing organization: University of California, Berkeley. Publication: Systematic comparison of mStayGold and mGold2 variants for live imaging in zebrafish. Tschanz A, Matus DQ, Swinburne I. MicroPubl Biol. 2025 Nov 25;2025:10.17912/micropub.biology.001847. doi: 10.17912/micropub.biology.001847. eCollection 2025. PubMed 41426965.
Backbone
  Vector backbone: pTwist Amp High Copy
  Backbone manufacturer: Twist
  Backbone size w/o insert (bp): 3948
  Total vector size (bp): 5068
  Vector type: zebrafish mRNA expression using SP6
Growth in bacteria
  Bacterial resistance: Ampicillin, 100 μg/mL
  Growth temperature: 37°C
  Growth strain: DH5alpha
  Copy number: High Copy
Gene/Insert
  Gene/Insert name: 2x Lyn Kinase membrane localization sequence
  Species: Synthetic
  Insert size (bp): 126
  Tag / fusion protein: mGold2t (C terminal on insert)
Resource information
  A portion of this plasmid was derived from a plasmid made by: mGold2t (doi: 10.1038/s41467-025-58223-5) was codon optimized using iCodon (https://bazzinilab.shinyapps.io/icodon/) and synthesized at Twist
Terms and licenses: Academic/Nonprofit Terms; Industry Terms: Not Available to Industry
How to cite: pDQM139 was a gift from Gokul Upadhyayula (Addgene plasmid # 247638 ; http://n2t.net/addgene:247638 ; RRID:Addgene_247638)
